Addgene plasmid #151985: pGBW-m4133199
Purpose: Mammalian expression plasmid for SARS-CoV-2 ORF6 protein
Depositing lab: Ginkgo Bioworks & Benjie Chen. Depositing organization: Ginkgo Bioworks.
Backbone
  Vector backbone: pTwist_CMV_Puro_6
  Backbone size w/o insert (bp): 6080
  Vector type: Mammalian Expression
  Selectable markers: Puromycin
Growth in bacteria
  Bacterial resistance: Ampicillin, 100 μg/mL
  Growth temperature: 37°C
  Growth strain: DH5alpha
  Copy number: High Copy
Gene/Insert
  Gene/Insert name: SARS-CoV-2 ORF6 protein
  Species: Severe acute respiratory syndrome coronavirus 2
  Insert size (bp): 179
  Mutation: wt
  Entrez Gene: ORF6 (a.k.a. GU280_gp06)
  Promoter: CMV
  Tag / fusion protein: Cleavable TEV;TRX (C terminal on backbone)
  Cloning method: Unknown
Resource information
  A portion of this plasmid was derived from a plasmid made by: GinkgoBioworks
Depositor comments: NCBI reference sequence: YP_009724394.1
How to cite: pGBW-m4133199 was a gift from Ginkgo Bioworks & Benjie Chen (Addgene plasmid # 151985 ; http://n2t.net/addgene:151985 ; RRID:Addgene_151985)
