[The description below was written by a language model from this plasmid's Addgene catalogue record and pLannotate feature annotations shown in this document.]
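Description:
pGBW-m4133199 is a mammalian expression plasmid built on the pTwist_CMV_Puro_6 backbone for producing the wild-type ORF6 accessory protein of SARS-CoV-2. It is maintained in E. coli as a high-copy plasmid through a ColE1/pUC-type origin and selected with ampicillin via a full-length β-lactamase gene. For selection in mammalian cells it carries a separate cassette in which the human ubiquitin C promoter drives puromycin N-acetyltransferase, followed by a synthetic polyadenylation signal.

The ORF6 coding sequence sits downstream of CMV immediate-early enhancer and promoter elements (the annotation detects the enhancer plus partial or truncated promoter matches) and is fused at its C terminus to E. coli thioredoxin (trxA). According to the catalogue entry a cleavable TEV site links the two, although the feature table does not annotate it. The table also shows a 6xHis affinity tag after thioredoxin that is not listed among the catalogue tags. An SV40 polyadenylation signal is annotated downstream of the fusion, on the opposite strand. The expression unit is flanked by human β-globin insulator fragments, T7 and rrnG transcription terminators and a synthetic poly(A) signal, which presumably shield it from read-through and neighbouring regulatory activity.

ORF6 is annotated as an interferon antagonist that tethers karyopherin import factors to ER/Golgi membranes, blocking STAT1 nuclear translocation and the expression of interferon-stimulated genes. The construct is therefore suited to expressing tagged ORF6 in transfected mammalian cells, with puromycin selection available, for functional, interaction or purification studies. The record itself gives no application beyond mammalian expression.
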