Features (pLannotate 1.2.2; 21 found; start..end, strand, type, name):
      5..187     +  CDS            NS6_SARS2: Experimental evidence at protein level: Swiss-Prot protein existence level 1. Disrupts cell nuclear import complex formation by tethering karyopherin alpha 2 and karyopherin beta 1 to the membrane. Retention of import factors at the ER/Golgi membrane leads to a loss of transport into the nucleus. Thereby prevents STAT1 nuclear translocation in response to interferon signaling, thus blocking the expression of interferon stimulated genes (ISGs) that display multiple antiviral activities (PubMed:33097660). Suppresses IFN-beta production possibly by blocking IRF3 nuclear translocation (PubMed:3297
    209..535     +  CDS            trxA: THIO_ECO57 - Experimental evidence at protein level: Swiss-Prot protein existence level 1. Participates in various redox reactions through the reversible oxidation of its active center dithiol to a disulfide and catalyzes dithiol-disulfide exchange reactions. From Escherichia coli O157:H7.
    557..574     +  CDS            6xHis: 6xHis affinity tag
    651..772     -  polyA_signal   SV40 poly(A) signal: SV40 polyadenylation signal
    795..864     -  CDS            large T antigen (fragment): large T antigen from SV40 (simian virus 40)
    887..933     +  terminator     T7 terminator: transcription terminator for bacteriophage T7 RNA polymerase
    963..1099    +  terminator     rrnG terminator: transcription terminator from the E. coli ribosomal RNA rrnG operon (Albrechtsen et al., 1991)
   1144..1215    +  misc_feature   3' β-globin insulator: insulator downstream of the human β-globin locus (Farrell et al., 2002)
   1441..2029    -  rep_origin     ori: high-copy-number ColE1/pMB1/pBR322/pUC origin of replication
   2201..2265    -  CDS            bla(M) (fragment): β-lactamase lacking the signal sequence; bla(M); allows cytosolic expression of β-lactamase
   2529..3738    +  promoter       UbC promoter: human ubiquitin C promoter
   3742..4339    +  CDS            PuroR (fragment): puromycin N-acetyltransferase; pac from Streptomyces; confers resistance to puromycin
   4368..4416    +  polyA_signal   poly(A) signal: synthetic polyadenylation signal
   4682..5542    +  CDS            AmpR: β-lactamase; bla; confers resistance to ampicillin, carbenicillin, and related antibiotics
   5555..5691    +  terminator     rrnG terminator: transcription terminator from the E. coli ribosomal RNA rrnG operon (Albrechtsen et al., 1991)
   5836..5907    +  misc_feature   5' β-globin insulator: insulator upstream of the human β-globin locus (Farrell et al., 2002)
   5912..5958    -  terminator     T7 terminator: transcription terminator for bacteriophage T7 RNA polymerase
   5976..6024    -  polyA_signal   poly(A) signal: synthetic polyadenylation signal
   6105..6408    +  enhancer       CMV enhancer: human cytomegalovirus immediate early enhancer
   6481..6498    -  promoter       CMV promoter (fragment): human cytomegalovirus (CMV) immediate early promoter
   6561..6612    +  promoter       CMVd2 promoter: truncated human cytomegalovirus (CMV) immediate early promoter that yields moderately reduced expression relative to the full-length promoter
>Addgene plasmid #151985 | pGBW-m4133199 | depositor full sequence | sequence record 294997 | Full Sequence
CACCATGTTCCACTTGGTGGATTTTCAGGTCACGATCGCAGAAATACTGCTAATTATCATGCGAACCTTC
AAGGTTAGCATTTGGAACCTGGACTACATCATTAATCTCATCATAAAAAACCTTAGTAAGTCTTTAACTG
AGAATAAATATTCCCAACTGGATGAGGAACAGCCAATGGAGATTGACGAAAACCTTTACTTTCAGTCGAT
GAGTGACAAAATCATTCATCTAACCGATGACTCCTTTGATACAGACGTGTTGAAGGCCGATGGTGCGATA
CTGGTAGATTTCTGGGCTGAATGGTGTGGCCCGTGCAAGATGATCGCACCCATTCTGGACGAGATCGCCG
ACGAGTATCAAGGAAAATTAACTGTCGCTAAGCTTAATATAGATCAGAACCCAGGGACGGCACCTAAATA
CGGCATCAGGGGAATACCTACCCTCCTGCTCTTTAAGAATGGGGAAGTTGCCGCGACAAAAGTGGGAGCC
CTGTCTAAGGGCCAGCTAAAAGAGTTCTTGGACGCTAACCTGGCAGGTTCAGGCTCGGGGCACATGCACC
ATCACCATCACCATAGCAGCGGGCTCGTGCCACGCGGCTAAGCTAGCTTGACTGACTGAGATACAGCGTA
CCTTCAGCTCACAGACATGATAAGATACATTGATGAGTTTGGACAAACCACAACTAGAATGCAGTGAAAA
AAATGCTTTATTTGTGAAATTTGTGATGCTATTGCTTTATTTGTAACCATTATAAGCTGCAATAAACAAG
TTAACAACAACAATTGCATTCATTTTATGTTTCAGGTTCAGGGGGAGGTGTGGGAGGTTTTTTAAAGCAA
GTAAAACCTCTACAAATGTGGTATTGGCCCATCTCTATCGGTATCGTAGCATAACCCCTTGGGGCCTCTA
AACGGGTCTTGAGGGGTTTTTTGTGCCCCTCGGGCCGGATTGCTATCTACCGGCATTGGCGCAGAAAAAA
ATGCCTGATGCGACGCTGCGCGTCTTATACTCCCACATATGCCAGATTCAGCAACGGATACGGCTTCCCC
AACTTGCCCACTTCCATACGTGTCCTCCTTACCAGAAATTTATCCTTAAGGTCGTCAGCTATCCTGCAGG
CGATCTCTCGATTTCGATCAAGACATTCCTTTAATGGTCTTTTCTGGACACCACTAGGGGTCAGAAGTAG
TTCATCAAACTTTCTTCCCTCCCTAATCTCATTGGTTACCTTGGGCTATCGAAACTTAATTAACCAGTCA
AGTCAGCTACTTGGCGAGATCGACTTGTCTGGGTTTCGACTACGCTCAGAATTGCGTCAGTCAAGTTCGA
TCTGGTCCTTGCTATTGCACCCGTTCTCCGATTACGAGTTTCATTTAAATCATGTGAGCAAAAGGCCAGC
AAAAGGCCAGGAACCGTAAAAAGGCCGCGTTGCTGGCGTTTTTCCATAGGCTCCGCCCCCCTGACGAGCA
TCACAAAAATCGACGCTCAAGTCAGAGGTGGCGAAACCCGACAGGACTATAAAGATACCAGGCGTTTCCC
CCTGGAAGCTCCCTCGTGCGCTCTCCTGTTCCGACCCTGCCGCTTACCGGATACCTGTCCGCCTTTCTCC
CTTCGGGAAGCGTGGCGCTTTCTCATAGCTCACGCTGTAGGTATCTCAGTTCGGTGTAGGTCGTTCGCTC
CAAGCTGGGCTGTGTGCACGAACCCCCCGTTCAGCCCGACCGCTGCGCCTTATCCGGTAACTATCGTCTT
GAGTCCAACCCGGTAAGACACGACTTATCGCCACTGGCAGCAGCCACTGGTAACAGGATTAGCAGAGCGA
GGTATGTAGGCGGTGCTACAGAGTTCTTGAAGTGGTGGCCTAACTACGGCTACACTAGAAGAACAGTATT
TGGTATCTGCGCTCTGCTGAAGCCAGTTACCTTCGGAAAAAGAGTTGGTAGCTCTTGATCCGGCAAACAA
ACCACCGCTGGTAGCGGTGGTTTTTTTGTTTGCAAGCAGCAGATTACGCGCAGAAAAAAAGGATCTCAAG
AAGATCCTTTGATCTTTTCTACGGGGTCTGACGCTCAGTGGAACGAAAACTCACGTTAAGGGATTTTGGT
CATGAGATTATCAAAAAGGATCTTCACCTAGATCCTTTTAAATTAAAAATGAAGTTTTAAATCAATCTAA
AGTATATATGAGTAAACTTGGTCTGACAGTTACCAATGCTTAATCAGTGAGGCACCTATCTCAGCGATCT
GTCTATTTCGTTCATCCATAGTTGCATTTAAATTTCCGAACTCTCCAAGGCCCTCGTCGGAAAATCTTCA
AACCTTTCGTCCGATCCATCTTGCAGGCTACCTCTCGAACGAACTATCGCAAGTCTCTTGGCCGGCCTTG
CGCCTTGGCTATTGCTTGGCAGCGCCTATCGCCAGGTATTACTCCAATCCCGAATATCCGAGATCGGGAT
CACCCGAGAGAAGTTCAACCTACATCCTCAATCCCGATCTATCCGAGATCCGAGGAATATCGAAATCGGG
GCGCGCCTGGCCTCCGCGCCGGGTTTTGGCGCCTCCCGCGGGCGCCCCCCTCGTCACGGCGAGCGCTGCC
ACGTCAGACGAAGGGCGCAGGAGCGTCCTGATCCTTCCGCCCGGACGCTCAGGACAGCGGCCCGCTGCTC
ATAAGACTCGGCCTTAGAACCCCAGTATCAGCAGAAGGACATTTTAGGACGGGACTTGGGTGACTCTAGG
GCACTGGTTTTCTTTCCAGAGAGCGGAACAGGCGAGGAAAAGTAGTCCCTTCTCGGCGATTCTGCGGAGG
GATCTCCGTGGGGCGGTGAACGCCGATGATTATATAAGGACGCGCCGGGTGTGGCACAGCTAGTTCCGTC
GCAGCCGGGATTTGGGTCGCGGTTCTTGTTTGTGGATCGCTGTGATCGTCACTTGGTGAGTAGCGGGCTG
CTGGGCTGGCCGGGGCTTTCGTGGCCGCCGGGCCGCTCGGTGGGACGGAAGCGTGTGGAGAGACCGCCAA
GGGCTGTAGTCTGGGTCCGCGAGCAAGGTTGCCCTGAACTGGGGGTTGGGGGGAGCGCAGCAAAATGGCG
GCTGTTCCCGAGTCTTGAATGGAAGACGCTTGTGAGGCGGGCTGTGAGGTCGTTGAAACAAGGTGGGGGG
CATGGTGGGCGGCAAGAACCCAAGGTCTTGAGCCCTTCGCTAATGCGGGAAAGCTCTTATTCGGGTGAGA
TGGGCTGGGCACCATCTGGGGACCCTGACGTGAAGTTTGTCACTGACTGGAGAACTCGGTTTGTCGTCTG
TTGCGGGGGCGGCAGTTATGGCGGTGCCGTTGGGCAGTGCACCCGTACCTTTGGGAGCGCGCGCCCTCGT
CGTGTCGTGACGTCACCCGTTCTGTTGGCTTATAATGCAGGGTGGGGCCACCTGCCGGTAGGTGTGCGGT
AGGCTTTTCTCCGTCGCAGGACGCAGGGTTCGGGCCTAGGGTAGGCTCTCCTGAATCGACAGGCGCCGGA
CCTCTGGTGAGGGGAGGGATAAGTGAGGCGTCAGTTTCTTTGGTCGGTTTTATGTACCTATCTTCTTAAG
TAGCTGAAGCTCCGGTTTTGAACTATGCGCTCGGGGTTGGCGAGTGTGTTTTGTGAAGTTTTTTAGGCAC
CTTTTGAAATGTAATCATTTGGGTCAATATGTAATTTTCAGTGTTAGACTTGTAAATTGTCCGCTAAATT
CTGGCCGTTTTTGGCTTTTTTGTTAGACAACATGACCGAGTACAAGCCCACGGTGCGCCTCGCCACCCGC
GACGACGTCCCCAGGGCCGTACGCACCCTCGCCGCCGCGTTCGCCGACTACCCCGCCACGCGCCACACCG
TCGATCCGGACCGCCACATCGAGCGGGTCACCGAGCTGCAAGAACTCTTCCTCACGCGCGTCGGGCTCGA
CATCGGCAAGGTGTGGGTCGCGGACGACGGCGCCGCGGTGGCGGTCTGGACCACGCCGGAGAGCGTCGAA
GCGGGGGCGGTGTTCGCCGAGATCGGCCCGCGCATGGCCGAGTTGAGCGGTTCCCGGCTGGCCGCGCAGC
AACAGATGGAGGGCCTCCTGGCGCCGCACCGGCCCAAGGAGCCCGCGTGGTTCCTGGCCACCGTCGGCGT
CTCGCCCGACCACCAGGGCAAGGGTCTGGGCAGCGCCGTCGTGCTCCCCGGAGTGGAGGCCGCCGAGCGC
GCCGGGGTGCCCGCCTTCCTGGAGACCTCCGCGCCCCGCAACCTCCCCTTCTACGAGCGGCTCGGCTTCA
CCGTCACCGCCGACGTCGAGGTGCCCGAAGGACCGCGCACCTGGTGCATGACCCGCAAGCCCGGTGCCTA
GGCTAGTATGTAAGCCTAGTCTTAGATAATAAAATCGCTATCCATCGAAGATGGATGTGTGTTGGTTTTT
TGTGTGTGTAACGCTAGGCGCGCCTGGTGTACCGAGAACGATCCTCTCAGTGCGAGTCTCGACGATCCAT
ATCGTTGCTTGGCAGTCAGCCAGTCGGAATCCAGCTTGGGACCCAGGAAGTCCAATCGTCAGATATTGTA
CTCAAGCCTGGTCACGGCAGCGTACCGATCTGTTTAAACCTAGATATTGATAGTCTGATCGGTCAACGTA
TAATCGAGTCCTAGCTTTTGCAAACATCTATCAAGAGACAGGATCAGCAGGAGGCTTTCGCATGAGTATT
CAACATTTCCGTGTCGCCCTTATTCCCTTTTTTGCGGCATTTTGCCTTCCTGTTTTTGCTCACCCAGAAA
CGCTGGTGAAAGTAAAAGATGCTGAAGATCAGTTGGGTGCGCGAGTGGGTTACATCGAACTGGATCTCAA
CAGCGGTAAGATCCTTGAGAGTTTTCGCCCCGAAGAACGCTTTCCAATGATGAGCACTTTTAAAGTTCTG
CTATGTGGCGCGGTATTATCCCGTATTGACGCCGGGCAAGAGCAACTCGGTCGCCGCATACACTATTCTC
AGAATGACTTGGTTGAGTATTCACCAGTCACAGAAAAGCATCTTACGGATGGCATGACAGTAAGAGAATT
ATGCAGTGCTGCCATAACCATGAGTGATAACACTGCGGCCAACTTACTTCTGACAACGATTGGAGGACCG
AAGGAGCTAACCGCTTTTTTGCACAACATGGGGGATCATGTAACTCGCCTTGATCGTTGGGAACCGGAGC
TGAATGAAGCCATACCAAACGACGAGCGTGACACCACGATGCCTGTAGCAATGGCAACAACCTTGCGTAA
ACTATTAACTGGCGAACTACTTACTCTAGCTTCCCGGCAACAGTTGATAGACTGGATGGAGGCGGATAAA
GTTGCAGGACCACTTCTGCGCTCGGCCCTTCCGGCTGGCTGGTTTATTGCTGATAAATCTGGAGCCGGTG
AGCGTGGGTCTCGCGGTATCATTGCAGCACTGGGGCCAGATGGTAAGCCCTCCCGTATCGTAGTTATCTA
CACGACGGGGAGTCAGGCAACTATGGATGAACGAAATAGACAGATCGCTGAGATAGGTGCCTCACTGATT
AAGCATTGGTAACCGATTCTAGGTGCATTGGCGCAGAAAAAAATGCCTGATGCGACGCTGCGCGTCTTAT
ACTCCCACATATGCCAGATTCAGCAACGGATACGGCTTCCCCAACTTGCCCACTTCCATACGTGTCCTCC
TTACCAGAAATTTATCCTTAAGATCGTTTAAACTCGACTCTGGCTCTATCGAATCTCCGTCGTTTCGAGC
TTACGCGAACAGCCGTGGCGCTCATTTGCTCGTCGGGCATCGAATCTCGTCAGCTATCGTCAGCTTACCT
TTTTGGCAGCGATCGCGGCTCCCGACATCTTGGACCATTAGCTCCACAGGTATCTTCTTCCCTCTAGTGG
TCATAACAGCAGCTTCAGCTACCTCTCAATTCAAAAAACCCCTCAAGACCCGTTTAGAGGCCCCAAGGGG
TTATGCTATCAATCGTTGCGTTACACACACAAAAAACCAACACACATCCATCTTCGATGGATAGCGATTT
TATTATCTAACTGCTGATCGAGTGTAGCCAGATCTAGTAATCAATTACGGGGTCATTAGTTCATAGCCCA
TATATGGAGTTCCGCGTTACATAACTTACGGTAAATGGCCCGCCTGGCTGACCGCCCAACGACCCCCGCC
CATTGACGTCAATAATGACGTATGTTCCCATAGTAACGCCAATAGGGACTTTCCATTGACGTCAATGGGT
GGAGTATTTACGGTAAACTGCCCACTTGGCAGTACATCAAGTGTATCATATGCCAAGTACGCCCCCTATT
GACGTCAATGACGGTAAATGGCCCGCCTGGCATTATGCCCAGTACATGACCTTATGGGACTTTCCTACTT
GGCAGTACATCTACGTATTAGTCATCGCTATTACCATGCTGATGCGGTTTTGGCAGTACATCAATGGGCG
TGGATAGCGGTTTGACTCACGGGGATTTCCAAGTCTCCACCCCATTGACGTCAATGGGAGTTTGTTTTGG
CACCAAAATCAACGGGACTTTCCAAAATGTCGTAACAACTCCGCCCCATTGACGCAAATGGGCGGTAGGC
GTGTACGGTGGGAGGTCTATATAAGCAGAGCTGGTTTAGTGAACCGTCAGATCAGATCTTTGTCGATCCT
ACCATCCACTCGACACACCCGCCAGCGGCCGC
